Addgene plasmid #58523: VV228: sdChR(C138S E154A)-TS in fck
Purpose: Expresses sdChR(C138S E154A) in mammalian cells
Depositing lab: Adam Cohen. Depositing organization: Harvard University. Publication: Imaging GFP-Based Reporters in Neurons with Multiwavelength Optogenetic Control. Venkatachalam V, Cohen AE. Biophys J. 2014 Oct 7;107(7):1554-63. doi: 10.1016/j.bpj.2014.08.020. PubMed 25296307.
Backbone
  Vector backbone: FCK(1.3)GW, from Addgene 22217
  Backbone size w/o insert (bp): 9240
  Total vector size (bp): 10059
  Vector type: Mammalian Expression, Lentiviral
Growth in bacteria
  Bacterial resistance: Ampicillin, 100 μg/mL
  Growth temperature: 37°C
  Growth strain: Stbl3
  Growth instructions: Use recombinase-free E. coli
  Copy number: Unknown
Gene/Insert
  Gene/Insert name: sdChR(C138S, E154A)-TS (alt name: Channelrhodopsin from Scherffelia dubia)
  Species: Scherffelia dubia
  Insert size (bp): 1044
  Mutation: changed Cysteine 138 to Serine; changed Glutamate 154 to Alanine
  Promoter: a-CamKII
  Cloning method: Ligation Independent Cloning
  Sequencing primers: 5′ GCTCGTCAATCAAGCTGGTTC; 3′ CCACATAGCGTAAAAGGAGCAAC
Resource information
  A portion of this plasmid was derived from a plasmid made by: We originally received this gene (sdChR) from Nathan Klapoetke in the Boyden Lab at MIT; the protein engineering leading to introduction of the E154A mutation is described in: Hochbaum, Zhao, Farhi, Klapoetke, et al. 2014. "All-optical electrophysiology in mammalian neurons using engineered microbial rhodopsins." Nature Methods (in press). We made the C138S point mutation in sdChR(E154A). Note that C138 in sdChR is homologous to C128 in ChR2; the ChR2(C128S) point mutant was first made by Berndt et al (reference: Bi-stable neural state switches. Berndt et al (Nat Neurosci. 2009 Feb. 12(2):229-34.)
Terms and licenses: Academic/Nonprofit Terms; Industry Terms: Not Available to Industry
Depositor comments: sdChR was first published in: Klapoetke, N. C., Y. Murata, S.S. Kim, S.R. Pulver, A. Birdsey-Benson, Y.K. Cho, T.K. Morimoto, A.S. Chuong, E.J. Carpenter and Z. Tian. 2014. Independent optical excitation of distinct neural populations. Nat. Meth. 11, 338-346. sdChR(E154A) was first published in: Hochbaum, Zhao, Farhi, Klapoetke, et al. 2014. "All-optical electrophysiology in mammalian neurons using engineered microbial rhodopsins." Nature Methods (in press).
How to cite: VV228: sdChR(C138S E154A)-TS in fck was a gift from Adam Cohen (Addgene plasmid # 58523 ; http://n2t.net/addgene:58523 ; RRID:Addgene_58523)
