[The description below was written by a language model from this plasmid's Addgene catalogue record, the feature table of its GenBank file and pLannotate feature annotations shown in this document.]
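Description:
VV228: sdChR(C138S E154A)-TS in fck is an HIV-1-based lentiviral transfer plasmid built on the FCK(1.3)GW backbone for expressing an engineered channelrhodopsin in mammalian neurons. It is propagated in E. coli through a high-copy ColE1/pUC-type origin with ampicillin selection, and recombination-deficient strains are recommended because of the repeated LTR sequences. The backbone also carries an f1 origin and an SV40/EM7-driven bleomycin/Zeocin resistance cassette outside the viral genome. A CMV enhancer/promoter fused to a truncated 5' LTR drives genomic RNA production in packaging cells. This is followed by the Ψ packaging signal with a partial gag sequence, the RRE for Rev-dependent nuclear export, and the cPPT/CTS. A WPRE, a second truncated LTR and a bGH polyadenylation signal close the unit.

The payload sits between the cPPT and the WPRE. A mouse CaMKIIα promoter, commonly used to favour expression in excitatory neurons, drives the Scherffelia dubia channelrhodopsin carrying the C138S and E154A substitutions. The annotation software labels this reading frame CheRiff, the blue-light-activated sdChR(E154A) variant. The depositor added C138S at the position homologous to C128 of ChR2, where the equivalent change was used to make bistable "step-function" opsins. The short C-terminal KCNJ2 (Kir2.1) fragment corresponds to the "TS" in the name, a trafficking signal that improves membrane localisation. No fluorescent protein tag is annotated, consistent with the associated work on combining optogenetic control with imaging of GFP-based reporters.

The depositor's full sequence is slightly longer than the catalogue size and is noted as verified only across the promoter–insert region. The two partial GenBank records annotate only a Kozak sequence.
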