Features (pLannotate 1.2.2; 31 found; start..end, strand, type, name):
     31..83      -  misc_feature   bom (fragment): basis of mobility region from pBR322
    238..617     +  enhancer       CMV enhancer: human cytomegalovirus immediate early enhancer
    618..817     +  promoter       CMV promoter: human cytomegalovirus (CMV) immediate early promoter
    835..1015    +  LTR            5' LTR (truncated): truncated 5' long terminal repeat (LTR) from HIV-1
   1062..1187    +  misc_feature   HIV-1 Ψ: packaging signal of human immunodeficiency virus type 1
   1171..1534    +  CDS            HIV-1 gag (fragment): gag protein from human immunodeficiency virus 1; gag
   1680..1913    +  misc_feature   RRE: The Rev response element (RRE) of HIV-1 allows for Rev-dependent mRNA export from the nucleus to the cytoplasm.
   2290..2390    +  CDS            Rev (fragment): human immunodeficiency virus 1 (HIV-1) Rev protein; rev; enhances nuclear export of unspliced and incompletely spliced viral mRNAs
   2440..2557    +  misc_feature   cPPT/CTS: central polypurine tract and central termination sequence of HIV-1
   2602..3890    +  promoter       CaMKII promoter: promoter for the mouse calcium/calmodulin-dependent kinase II α subunit
   3906..4853    +  CDS            CheRiff: blue light-activated optogenetic actuator derived from Scherffelia dubia channelrhodopsin (Hochbaum et al., 2014)
   4890..4949    +  CDS            KCNJ2 (fragment): KCNJ2_HUMAN - Also known as IRK1. Experimental evidence at protein level: Swiss-Prot protein existence level 1. Probably participates in establishing action potential waveform and excitability of neuronal and muscle tissues. Inward rectifier potassium channels are characterized by a greater tendency to allow potassium to flow into the cell rather than out of it. Their voltage dependence is regulated by the concentration of extracellular potassium; as external potassium is raised, the voltage range of the channel opening shifts to more positive voltages. The inward rectification is mainly due t
   4953..4977    +  misc_feature   MCS (fragment): pBluescript multiple cloning site
   4977..5565    +  misc_feature   WPRE: woodchuck hepatitis virus posttranscriptional regulatory element
   5502..6083    +  CDS            nef (fragment): NEF_HV1H2 - Experimental evidence at protein level: Swiss-Prot protein existence level 1. Extracellular Nef protein targets CD4(+) T-lymphocytes for apoptosis by interacting with CXCR4 surface receptors. From Human immunodeficiency virus type 1 group M subtype B (isolate HXB2) (HIV-1).
   6090..6270    +  LTR            5' LTR (truncated): truncated 5' long terminal repeat (LTR) from HIV-1
   6302..6526    +  polyA_signal   bGH poly(A) signal: bovine growth hormone polyadenylation signal
   6530..6551    +  promoter       SV40 promoter (fragment): SV40 enhancer and early promoter
   6572..7000    +  rep_origin     f1 ori (sequence partly withheld): f1 bacteriophage origin of replication; arrow indicates direction of (+) strand synthesis
   7014..7343    +  promoter       SV40 promoter: SV40 enhancer and early promoter
   7391..7438    +  promoter       EM7 promoter: synthetic bacterial promoter&nbsp
   7457..7831    +  CDS            BleoR: antibiotic-binding protein; Sh ble from Streptoalloteichus hindustanus; confers resistance to bleomycin, phleomycin, and Zeocin™
   7841..7966    +  CDS            ble (fragment): BLE_KLEPN - Experimental evidence at protein level: Swiss-Prot protein existence level 1. Binding protein with a strong affinity to the bleomycin family of antibiotics. Binds to CL990; an antimitotic-antibiotic compound. From Klebsiella pneumoniae.
   7961..8082    +  polyA_signal   SV40 poly(A) signal: SV40 polyadenylation signal
   8155..8171    -  protein_bind   lac operator: The lac repressor binds to the lac operator to inhibit transcription in E. coli. This inhibition can be relieved by adding lactose or isopropyl-β-D-thiogalactopyranoside (IPTG). lac repressor encoded by lacI
   8179..8209    -  promoter       lac promoter: promoter for the E. coli lac operon
   8224..8245    -  protein_bind   CAP binding site: CAP binding activates transcription in the presence of cAMP. E. coli catabolite activator protein
   8258..8350    -  CDS            lacI (fragment): lac repressor; lacI; The lac repressor binds to the lac operator to inhibit transcription in E. coli. This inhibition can be relieved by adding lactose or isopropyl-β-D-thiogalactopyranoside (IPTG).
   8533..9121    -  rep_origin     ori: high-copy-number ColE1/pMB1/pBR322/pUC origin of replication
   9292..10152   -  CDS            AmpR: β-lactamase; bla; confers resistance to ampicillin, carbenicillin, and related antibiotics
  10153..10257   -  promoter       AmpR promoter: bla
>Addgene plasmid #58523 | VV228: sdChR(C138S E154A)-TS in fck | depositor full sequence | sequence record 90460 | Sequence verified between 3801 and 5000 bp
GTCGACGGATCGGGAGATCTCCCGATCCCCTATGGTGCACTCTCAGTACAATCTGCTCTGATGCCGCATA
GTTAAGCCAGTATCTGCTCCCTGCTTGTGTGTTGGAGGTCGCTGAGTAGTGCGCGAGCAAAATTTAAGCT
ACAACAAGGCAAGGCTTGACCGACAATTGCATGAAGAATCTGCTTAGGGTTAGGCGTTTTGCGCTGCTTC
GCGATGTACGGGCCAGATATACGCGTTGACATTGATTATTGACTAGTTATTAATAGTAATCAATTACGGG
GTCATTAGTTCATAGCCCATATATGGAGTTCCGCGTTACATAACTTACGGTAAATGGCCCGCCTGGCTGA
CCGCCCAACGACCCCCGCCCATTGACGTCAATAATGACGTATGTTCCCATAGTAACGCCAATAGGGACTT
TCCATTGACGTCAATGGGTGGAGTATTTACGGTAAACTGCCCACTTGGCAGTACATCAAGTGTATCATAT
GCCAAGTACGCCCCCTATTGACGTCAATGACGGTAAATGGCCCGCCTGGCATTATGCCCAGTACATGACC
TTATGGGACTTTCCTACTTGGCAGTACATCTACGTATTAGTCATCGCTATTACCATGGTGATGCGGTTTT
GGCAGTACATCAATGGGCGTGGATAGCGGTTTGACTCACGGGGATTTCCAAGTCTCCACCCCATTGACGT
CAATGGGAGTTTGTTTTGGCACCAAAATCAACGGGACTTTCCAAAATGTCGTAACAACTCCGCCCCATTG
ACGCAAATGGGCGGTAGGCGTGTACGGTGGGAGGTCTATATAAGCAGCGCGTTTTGCCTGTACTGGGTCT
CTCTGGTTAGACCAGATCTGAGCCTGGGAGCTCTCTGGCTAACTAGGGAACCCACTGCTTAAGCCTCAAT
AAAGCTTGCCTTGAGTGCTTCAAGTAGTGTGTGCCCGTCTGTTGTGTGACTCTGGTAACTAGAGATCCCT
CAGACCCTTTTAGTCAGTGTGGAAAATCTCTAGCAGTGGCGCCCGAACAGGGACTTGAAAGCGAAAGGGA
AACCAGAGGAGCTCTCTCGACGCAGGACTCGGCTTGCTGAAGCGCGCACGGCAAGAGGCGAGGGGCGGCG
ACTGGTGAGTACGCCAAAAATTTTGACTAGCGGAGGCTAGAAGGAGAGAGATGGGTGCGAGAGCGTCAGT
ATTAAGCGGGGGAGAATTAGATCGCGATGGGAAAAAATTCGGTTAAGGCCAGGGGGAAAGAAAAAATATA
AATTAAAACATATAGTATGGGCAAGCAGGGAGCTAGAACGATTCGCAGTTAATCCTGGCCTGTTAGAAAC
ATCAGAAGGCTGTAGACAAATACTGGGACAGCTACAACCATCCCTTCAGACAGGATCAGAAGAACTTAGA
TCATTATATAATACAGTAGCAACCCTCTATTGTGTGCATCAAAGGATAGAGATAAAAGACACCAAGGAAG
CTTTAGACAAGATAGAGGAAGAGCAAAACAAAAGTAAGACCACCGCACAGCAAGCGGCCGCTGATCTTCA
GACCTGGAGGAGGAGATATGAGGGACAATTGGAGAAGTGAATTATATAAATATAAAGTAGTAAAAATTGA
ACCATTAGGAGTAGCACCCACCAAGGCAAAGAGAAGAGTGGTGCAGAGAGAAAAAAGAGCAGTGGGAATA
GGAGCTTTGTTCCTTGGGTTCTTGGGAGCAGCAGGAAGCACTATGGGCGCAGCGTCAATGACGCTGACGG
TACAGGCCAGACAATTATTGTCTGGTATAGTGCAGCAGCAGAACAATTTGCTGAGGGCTATTGAGGCGCA
ACAGCATCTGTTGCAACTCACAGTCTGGGGCATCAAGCAGCTCCAGGCAAGAATCCTGGCTGTGGAAAGA
TACCTAAAGGATCAACAGCTCCTGGGGATTTGGGGTTGCTCTGGAAAACTCATTTGCACCACTGCTGTGC
CTTGGAATGCTAGTTGGAGTAATAAATCTCTGGAACAGATTTGGAATCACACGACCTGGATGGAGTGGGA
CAGAGAAATTAACAATTACACAAGCTTAATACACTCCTTAATTGAAGAATCGCAAAACCAGCAAGAAAAG
AATGAACAAGAATTATTGGAATTAGATAAATGGGCAAGTTTGTGGAATTGGTTTAACATAACAAATTGGC
TGTGGTATATAAAATTATTCATAATGATAGTAGGAGGCTTGGTAGGTTTAAGAATAGTTTTTGCTGTACT
TTCTATAGTGAATAGAGTTAGGCAGGGATATTCACCATTATCGTTTCAGACCCACCTCCCAACCCCGAGG
GGACCCGACAGGCCCGAAGGAATAGAAGAAGAAGGTGGAGAGAGAGACAGAGACAGATCCATTCGATTAG
TGAACGGATCGGCACTGCGTGCGCCAATTCTGCAGACAAATGGCAGTATTCATCCACAATTTTAAAAGAA
AAGGGGGGATTGGGGGGTACAGTGCAGGGGAAAGAATAGTAGACATAATAGCAACAGACATACAAACTAA
AGAATTACAAAAACAAATTACAAAAATTCAAAATTTTCGGGTTTATTACAGGGACAGCAGAGATCCAGTT
TGGTTAATTAACATTATGGCCTTAGGTCACTTCATCTCCATGGGGTTCTTCTTCTGATTTTCTAGAAAAT
GAGATGGGGGTGCAGAGAGCTTCCTCAGTGACCTGCCCAGGGTCACATCAGAAATGTCAGAGCTAGAACT
TGAACTCAGATTACTAATCTTAAATTCCATGCCTTGGGGGCATGCAAGTACGATATACAGAAGGAGTGAA
CTCATTAGGGCAGATGACCAATGAGTTTAGGAAAGAAGAGTCCAGGGCAGGGTACATCTACACCACCCGC
CCAGCCCTGGGTGAGTCCAGCCACGTTCACCTCATTATAGTTGCCTCTCTCCAGTCCTACCTTGACGGGA
AGCACAAGCAGAAACTGGGACAGGAGCCCCAGGAGACCAAATCTTCATGGTCCCTCTGGGAGGATGGGTG
GGGAGAGCTGTGGCAGAGGCCTCAGGAGGGGCCCTGCTGCTCAGTGGTGACAGATAGGGGTGAGAAAGCA
GACAGAGTCATTCCGTCAGCATTCTGGGTCTGTTTGGTACTTCTTCTCACGCTAAGGTGGCGGTGTGATA
TGCACAATGGCTAAAAAGCAGGGAGAGCTGGAAAGAAACAAGGACAGAGACAGAGGCCAAGTCAACCAGA
CCAATTCCCAGAGGAAGCAAAGAAACCATTACAGAGACTACAAGGGGGAAGGGAAGGAGAGATGAATTAG
CTTCCCCTGTAAACCTTAGAACCCAGCTGTTGCCAGGGCAACGGGGCAATACCTGTCTCTTCAGAGGAGA
TGAAGTTGCCAGGGTAACTACATCCTGTCTTTCTCAAGGACCATCCCAGAATGTGGCACCCACTAGCCGT
TACCATAGCAACTGCCTCTTTGCCCCACTTAATCCCATCCCGTCTGTTAAAAGGGCCCTATAGTTGGAGG
TGGGGGAGGTAGGAAGAGCGATGATCACTTGTGGACTAAGTTTGTTCGCATCCCCTTCTCCAACCCCCTC
AGTACATCACCCTGGGGGAACAGGGTCCACTTGCTCCTGGGCCCACACAGTCCTGCAGTATTGTGTATAT
AAGGCCAGGGCAAAGAGGAGCAGGTTTTAAAGTGAAAGGCAGGCAGGTGTTGGGGAGGCAGTTACCGGGG
CAACGGGAACAGGGCGTTTCGGAGGTGGTTGCCATGGGGACCTGGATGCTGACGAAGGCTCGCGAGGCTG
TGAGCAGCCACAGTGCCCTGCTCAGAAGCCCCAAGCTCGTCAGTCAAGCCGGTTCTCCGTTTGCACTCAG
GAGCACGGGCAGGCGAGTGGCCCCTAGTTCTGGGGGCAGCGGGGGATCCGCCACCATGGGCGGAGCTCCT
GCTCCAGACGCTCACAGCGCCCCACCTGGAAACGATTCTGCCGGAGGCAGTGAGTACCATGCCCCAGCTG
GATATCAAGTGAATCCACCCTACCACCCCGTGCATGGGTATGAGGAACAGTGCAGCTCCATCTACATCTA
CTATGGGGCCCTGTGGGAGCAGGAAACAGCTAGGGGCTTCCAGTGGTTTGCCGTGTTCCTGTCTGCCCTG
TTTCTGGCTTTCTACGGCTGGCACGCCTATAAGGCCAGCGTGGGATGGGAGGAAGTGTACGTGTGCTCCG
TGGAGCTGATCAAAGTGATTCTGGAGATCTATTTCGAGTTCACCAGTCCTGCTATGCTGTTCCTGTACGG
AGGGAACATTACCCCATGGCTGAGATATGCCGAATGGCTGCTGACATCTCCCGTGATCCTGATTCATCTG
TCTAACATCACCGGCCTGAGTGAGGCATACAATAAGCGGACAATGGCTCTGCTGGTGTCCGACCTGGGAA
CTATTTGCATGGGAGTGACAGCCGCTCTGGCCACTGGGTGGGTGAAGTGGCTGTTTTACTGTATCGGCCT
GGTGTATGGAACCCAGACATTCTACAACGCTGGAATCATCTACGTGGAGTCTTACTATATCATGCCTGCC
GGCGGCTGTAAGAAACTGGTGCTGGCCATGACTGCCGTGTACTATTCTAGTTGGCTGATGTTTCCCGGCC
TGTTCATCTTTGGGCCTGAAGGCATGCACACCCTGAGCGTGGCTGGGTCCACTATTGGCCATACCATCGC
CGACCTGCTGTCCAAGAATATTTGGGGACTGCTGGGGCACTTCCTGCGGATCAAAATTCACGAGCATATC
ATTATGTACGGCGATATCAGGAGACCAGTGAGCTCCCAGTTTCTGGGACGCAAGGTGGACGTGCTGGCCT
TCGTGACAGAGGAAGATAAAGTGGCGGCACCGGTAGTAGCAGTGAGCAAGGCGGCCGCCAAGAGCAGGAT
CACCAGCGAGGGCGAGTACATCCCCCTGGACCAGATCGACATCAACGTGTAAGAATTCGATATCAAGCTT
ATCGATAATCAACCTCTGGATTACAAAATTTGTGAAAGATTGACTGGTATTCTTAACTATGTTGCTCCTT
TTACGCTATGTGGATACGCTGCTTTAATGCCTTTGTATCATGCTATTGCTTCCCGTATGGCTTTCATTTT
CTCCTCCTTGTATAAATCCTGGTTGCTGTCTCTTTATGAGGAGTTGTGGCCCGTTGTCAGGCAACGTGGC
GTGGTGTGCACTGTGTTTGCTGACGCAACCCCCACTGGTTGGGGCATTGCCACCACCTGTCAGCTCCTTT
CCGGGACTTTCGCTTTCCCCCTCCCTATTGCCACGGCGGAACTCATCGCCGCCTGCCTTGCCCGCTGCTG
GACAGGGGCTCGGCTGTTGGGCACTGACAATTCCGTGGTGTTGTCGGGGAAATCATCGTCCTTTCCTTGG
CTGCTCGCCTGTGTTGCCACCTGGATTCTGCGCGGGACGTCCTTCTGCTACGTCCCTTCGGCCCTCAATC
CAGCGGACCTTCCTTCCCGCGGCCTGCTGCCGGCTCTGCGGCCTCTTCCGCGTCTTCGCCTTCGCCCTCA
GACGAGTCGGATCTCCCTTTGGGCCGCCTCCCCGCATCGATACCGTCGACCTCGAGACCTAGAAAAACAT
GGAGCAATCACAAGTAGCAATACAGCAGCTACCAATGCTGATTGTGCCTGGCTAGAAGCACAAGAGGAGG
AGGAGGTGGGTTTTCCAGTCACACCTCAGGTACCTTTAAGACCAATGACTTACAAGGCAGCTGTAGATCT
TAGCCACTTTTTAAAAGAAAAGGGGGGACTGGAAGGGCTAATTCACTCCCAACGAAGACAAGATATCCTT
GATCTGTGGATCTACCACACACAAGGCTACTTCCCTGATTGGCAGAACTACACACCAGGGCCAGGGATCA
GATATCCACTGACCTTTGGATGGTGCTACAAGCTAGTACCAGTTGAGCAAGAGAAGGTAGAAGAAGCCAA
TGAAGGAGAGAACACCCGCTTGTTACACCCTGTGAGCCTGCATGGGATGGATGACCCGGAGAGAGAAGTA
TTAGAGTGGAGGTTTGACAGCCGCCTAGCATTTCATCACATGGCCCGAGAGCTGCATCCGGACTGTACTG
GGTCTCTCTGGTTAGACCAGATCTGAGCCTGGGAGCTCTCTGGCTAACTAGGGAACCCACTGCTTAAGCC
TCAATAAAGCTTGCCTTGAGTGCTTCAAGTAGTGTGTGCCCGTCTGTTGTGTGACTCTGGTAACTAGAGA
TCCCTCAGACCCTTTTAGTCAGTGTGGAAAATCTCTAGCAGGGCCCGTTTAAACCCGCTGATCAGCCTCG
ACTGTGCCTTCTAGTTGCCAGCCATCTGTTGTTTGCCCCTCCCCCGTGCCTTCCTTGACCCTGGAAGGTG
CCACTCCCACTGTCCTTTCCTAATAAAATGAGGAAATTGCATCGCATTGTCTGAGTAGGTGTCATTCTAT
TCTGGGGGGTGGGGTGGGGCAGGACAGCAAGGGGGAGGATTGGGAAGACAATAGCAGGCATGCTGGGGAT
GCGGTGGGCTCTATGGCTTCTGAGGCGGAAAGAACCAGCTGGGGCTCTAGGGGGTATCCCC
[124 nt withheld, positions 6572-6695]
C
[91 nt withheld, positions 6697-6787]
A
[49 nt withheld, positions 6789-6837]
CCTTTGACGTTGGAGTCCACGTTCTTT
[37 nt withheld, positions 6865-6901]
ACCCTATCTCGGTCTATTCTTTTGATTTATAAGGGATTTTGCCGATTTCGGCCTATTGGTTAAAAAATGA
GCTGATTTAACAAAAATTTAACGCGAATTAATTCTGTGGAATGTGTGTCAGTTAGGGTGTGGAAAGTCCC
CAGGCTCCCCAGCAGGCAGAAGTATGCAAAGCATGCATCTCAATTAGTCAGCAACCAGGTGTGGAAAGTC
CCCAGGCTCCCCAGCAGGCAGAAGTATGCAAAGCATGCATCTCAATTAGTCAGCAACCATAGTCCCGCCC
CTAACTCCGCCCATCCCGCCCCTAACTCCGCCCAGTTCCGCCCATTCTCCGCCCCATGGCTGACTAATTT
TTTTTATTTATGCAGAGGCCGAGGCCGCCTCTGCCTCTGAGCTATTCCAGAAGTAGTGAGGAGGCTTTTT
TGGAGGCCTAGGCTTTTGCAAAAAGCTCCCGGGAGCTTGTATATCCATTTTCGGATCTGATCAGCACGTG
TTGACAATTAATCATCGGCATAGTATATCGGCATAGTATAATACGACAAGGTGAGGAACTAAACCATGGC
CAAGTTGACCAGTGCCGTTCCGGTGCTCACCGCGCGCGACGTCGCCGGAGCGGTCGAGTTCTGGACCGAC
CGGCTCGGGTTCTCCCGGGACTTCGTGGAGGACGACTTCGCCGGTGTGGTCCGGGACGACGTGACCCTGT
TCATCAGCGCGGTCCAGGACCAGGTGGTGCCGGACAACACCCTGGCCTGGGTGTGGGTGCGCGGCCTGGA
CGAGCTGTACGCCGAGTGGTCGGAGGTCGTGTCCACGAACTTCCGGGACGCCTCCGGGCCGGCCATGACC
GAGATCGGCGAGCAGCCGTGGGGGCGGGAGTTCGCCCTGCGCGACCCGGCCGGCAACTGCGTGCACTTCG
TGGCCGAGGAGCAGGACTGACACGTGCTACGAGATTTCGATTCCACCGCCGCCTTCTATGAAAGGTTGGG
CTTCGGAATCGTTTTCCGGGACGCCGGCTGGATGATCCTCCAGCGCGGGGATCTCATGCTGGAGTTCTTC
GCCCACCCCAACTTGTTTATTGCAGCTTATAATGGTTACAAATAAAGCAATAGCATCACAAATTTCACAA
ATAAAGCATTTTTTTCACTGCATTCTAGTTGTGGTTTGTCCAAACTCATCAATGTATCTTATCATGTCTG
TATACCGTCGACCTCTAGCTAGAGCTTGGCGTAATCATGGTCATAGCTGTTTCCTGTGTGAAATTGTTAT
CCGCTCACAATTCCACACAACATACGAGCCGGAAGCATAAAGTGTAAAGCCTGGGGTGCCTAATGAGTGA
GCTAACTCACATTAATTGCGTTGCGCTCACTGCCCGCTTTCCAGTCGGGAAACCTGTCGTGCCAGCTGCA
TTAATGAATCGGCCAACGCGCGGGGAGAGGCGGTTTGCGTATTGGGCGCTCTTCCGCTTCCTCGCTCACT
GACTCGCTGCGCTCGGTCGTTCGGCTGCGGCGAGCGGTATCAGCTCACTCAAAGGCGGTAATACGGTTAT
CCACAGAATCAGGGGATAACGCAGGAAAGAACATGTGAGCAAAAGGCCAGCAAAAGGCCAGGAACCGTAA
AAAGGCCGCGTTGCTGGCGTTTTTCCATAGGCTCCGCCCCCCTGACGAGCATCACAAAAATCGACGCTCA
AGTCAGAGGTGGCGAAACCCGACAGGACTATAAAGATACCAGGCGTTTCCCCCTGGAAGCTCCCTCGTGC
GCTCTCCTGTTCCGACCCTGCCGCTTACCGGATACCTGTCCGCCTTTCTCCCTTCGGGAAGCGTGGCGCT
TTCTCATAGCTCACGCTGTAGGTATCTCAGTTCGGTGTAGGTCGTTCGCTCCAAGCTGGGCTGTGTGCAC
GAACCCCCCGTTCAGCCCGACCGCTGCGCCTTATCCGGTAACTATCGTCTTGAGTCCAACCCGGTAAGAC
ACGACTTATCGCCACTGGCAGCAGCCACTGGTAACAGGATTAGCAGAGCGAGGTATGTAGGCGGTGCTAC
AGAGTTCTTGAAGTGGTGGCCTAACTACGGCTACACTAGAAGAACAGTATTTGGTATCTGCGCTCTGCTG
AAGCCAGTTACCTTCGGAAAAAGAGTTGGTAGCTCTTGATCCGGCAAACAAACCACCGCTGGTAGCGGTG
GTTTTTTTGTTTGCAAGCAGCAGATTACGCGCAGAAAAAAAGGATCTCAAGAAGATCCTTTGATCTTTTC
TACGGGGTCTGACGCTCAGTGGAACGAAAACTCACGTTAAGGGATTTTGGTCATGAGATTATCAAAAAGG
ATCTTCACCTAGATCCTTTTAAATTAAAAATGAAGTTTTAAATCAATCTAAAGTATATATGAGTAAACTT
GGTCTGACAGTTACCAATGCTTAATCAGTGAGGCACCTATCTCAGCGATCTGTCTATTTCGTTCATCCAT
AGTTGCCTGACTCCCCGTCGTGTAGATAACTACGATACGGGAGGGCTTACCATCTGGCCCCAGTGCTGCA
ATGATACCGCGAGACCCACGCTCACCGGCTCCAGATTTATCAGCAATAAACCAGCCAGCCGGAAGGGCCG
AGCGCAGAAGTGGTCCTGCAACTTTATCCGCCTCCATCCAGTCTATTAATTGTTGCCGGGAAGCTAGAGT
AAGTAGTTCGCCAGTTAATAGTTTGCGCAACGTTGTTGCCATTGCTACAGGCATCGTGGTGTCACGCTCG
TCGTTTGGTATGGCTTCATTCAGCTCCGGTTCCCAACGATCAAGGCGAGTTACATGATCCCCCATGTTGT
GCAAAAAAGCGGTTAGCTCCTTCGGTCCTCCGATCGTTGTCAGAAGTAAGTTGGCCGCAGTGTTATCACT
CATGGTTATGGCAGCACTGCATAATTCTCTTACTGTCATGCCATCCGTAAGATGCTTTTCTGTGACTGGT
GAGTACTCAACCAAGTCATTCTGAGAATAGTGTATGCGGCGACCGAGTTGCTCTTGCCCGGCGTCAATAC
GGGATAATACCGCGCCACATAGCAGAACTTTAAAAGTGCTCATCATTGGAAAACGTTCTTCGGGGCGAAA
ACTCTCAAGGATCTTACCGCTGTTGAGATCCAGTTCGATGTAACCCACTCGTGCACCCAACTGATCTTCA
GCATCTTTTACTTTCACCAGCGTTTCTGGGTGAGCAAAAACAGGAAGGCAAAATGCCGCAAAAAAGGGAA
TAAGGGCGACACGGAAATGTTGAATACTCATACTCTTCCTTTTTCAATATTATTGAAGCATTTATCAGGG
TTATTGTCTCATGAGCGGATACATATTTGAATGTATTTAGAAAAATAAACAAATAGGGGTTCCGCGCACA
TTTCCCCGAAAAGTGCCACCTGAC
