LOCUS       Exported 616 bp ds-DNA linear SYN 27-MAY-2021
DEFINITION  Expresses sdChR(C138S E154A) in mammalian cells.
ACCESSION   .
VERSION     .
KEYWORDS    VV228: sdChR(C138S E154A)-TS in fck
SOURCE      synthetic DNA construct
  ORGANISM  synthetic DNA construct
REFERENCE   1 (bases 1 to 616)
  AUTHORS   Venkatachalam V, Cohen AE
  TITLE     Imaging GFP-Based Reporters in Neurons with Multiwavelength
            Optogenetic Control.
  JOURNAL   Biophys J. 2014 Oct 7;107(7):1554-63. doi:
            10.1016/j.bpj.2014.08.020.
  PUBMED    25296307
REFERENCE   2 (bases 1 to 616)
  AUTHORS   .
  TITLE     Direct Submission
  JOURNAL   Exported May 27, 2021 from SnapGene Server 1.1.58
            http://www.snapgene.com
FEATURES             Location/Qualifiers
     source          1..616
                     /organism="synthetic DNA construct"
                     /mol_type="other DNA"
     regulatory      414..423
                     /regulatory_class="other"
                     /note="vertebrate consensus sequence for strong initiation
                     of translation (Kozak, 1987)"
ORIGIN
        1 cctatagttg gaggtggggg aggtaggaag agcgatgatc acttgtggac taagtttgtt
       61 cgcatcccct tctccaaccc cctcagtaca tcaccctggg ggaacagggt ccacttgctc
      121 ctgggcccac acagtcctgc agtattgtgt atataaggcc agggcaaaga ggagcaggtt
      181 ttaaagtgaa aggcaggcag gtgttgggga ggcagttacc ggggcaacgg gaacagggcg
      241 tttcggaggt ggttgccatg gggacctgga tgctgacgaa ggctcgcgag gctgtgagca
      301 gccacagtgc cctgctcaga agccccaagc tcgtcagtca agccggttct ccgtttgcac
      361 tcaggagcac gggcaggcga gtggccccta gttctggggg cagcggggga tccgccacca
      421 tgggcggagc tcctgctcca gacgctcaca gcgccccacc tggaaacgat tctgccggag
      481 gcagtgagta ccatgcccca gctggatatc aagtgaatcc accctaccac cccgtgcatg
      541 ggtatgagga acagtgcagc tccatctaca tctactatgg ggccctgtgg gagcaggaaa
      601 cagctagggg cttcca
//
