LOCUS       Exported 534 bp ds-DNA linear SYN 29-MAY-2021
DEFINITION  Expresses sdChR(C138S E154A) in mammalian cells.
ACCESSION   .
VERSION     .
KEYWORDS    VV228: sdChR(C138S E154A)-TS in fck
SOURCE      synthetic DNA construct
  ORGANISM  synthetic DNA construct
REFERENCE   1 (bases 1 to 534)
  AUTHORS   Venkatachalam V, Cohen AE
  TITLE     Imaging GFP-Based Reporters in Neurons with Multiwavelength
            Optogenetic Control.
  JOURNAL   Biophys J. 2014 Oct 7;107(7):1554-63. doi:
            10.1016/j.bpj.2014.08.020.
  PUBMED    25296307
REFERENCE   2 (bases 1 to 534)
  AUTHORS   .
  TITLE     Direct Submission
  JOURNAL   Exported May 29, 2021 from SnapGene Server 1.1.58
            http://www.snapgene.com
FEATURES             Location/Qualifiers
     source          1..534
                     /organism="synthetic DNA construct"
                     /mol_type="other DNA"
ORIGIN
        1 attttgtaat ccagaggttg attatcgata agcttgatat cgaattctta cacgttgatg
       61 tcgatctggt ccagggggat gtactcgccc tcgctggtga tcctgctctt ggcggccgcc
      121 ttgctcactg ctactaccgg tgccgccact ttatcttcct ctgtcacgaa ggccagcacg
      181 tccaccttgc gtcccagaaa ctgggagctc actggtctcc tgatatcgcc gtacataatg
      241 atatgctcgt gaattttgat ccgcaggaag tgccccagca gtccccaaat attcttggac
      301 agcaggtcgg cgatggtatg gccaatagtg gacccagcca cgctcagggt gtgcatgcct
      361 tcaggcccaa agatgaacag gccgggaaac atcagccaac tagaatagta cacggcagtc
      421 atggccagca ccagtttctt acagccgccg gcaggcatga tatagtaaga ctccacgtag
      481 atgattccag cgttgtagaa tgtctgggtt ccatacacca ggccgataca gtaa
//
